>Addgene plasmid #29691 | pCS2 GFP-GSK3-MAPK-E3mut | addgene partial sequence | sequence record 67090 | T3 5'-GCAATTAACCCTCACTAAAGG-3'
CGCCGCGGCCGCGAATTAAAAAACCTCCCACACCTCCCCCTGAACCTGAAACATAAAATGAATGCAATTG
TTGTTGTTAACTTGTTTATTGCAGCTTATAATGGTTACAAATAAAGCAATAGCATCACAAATTTCACAAA
TAAAGCATTTTTTTCACTGCATTCTAGTTGTGGTTTGTCCAAACTCATCAATGTATCTTATCATGTCTGG
ATCTACGTAATACGACTCACTATAGTTCTAGAGGCTCGAGTTACTTGTCATCGTCGTCCTTGTAGTCGGC
AGCGGCAGCGGCAGCGGCAGCGGCAGCGGCAGCAGGAGAAGCAGGAGCAGAAGCGGCAGCAGAAGCGGCA
GCAGAAGCGGCAGCTGAATTCGATTCTTGTACAGCTCGTCCATGCCGAGAGTGATCCCGGCGGCGGTCAC
GAACTCCAGCAGGACCATGTGATCGCGCTTCTCGTTGGGGTCTTTGCTCAGGGCGGACTGGGTGCTCAGG
TAGTGGTTGTCGGGCAGCAGCACGGGGCCGTCGCCGATGGGGGTGTTCTGCTGGTAGTGGTCGGCGAGCT
GCACGCTGCCGTCCTCGATGTTGTGGCGGATCTTGAAGTTCACCTTGATGCCGTTCTTCTGCTTGTCGGC
CATGATATAGACGTTGTGGCTGTTGTAGTTGTACTCCAGCTTGTGCCCCAGGATGTTGCCGTCCTCCTTG
AAGTCGATGCCCTTCAGCTCGATGCGGTTCACCAGGGTGTCGCCCTCGAACTTCACCTCGGCGCGGGTCT
TGTAGTTGCCGTCGTCCTTGAAGAAGATGGTGCGCTCCTGGACGTAGCCTTCGGGCATGGCGGACTTGAA
