[The description below was written by a language model from this plasmid's Addgene catalogue record.]
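Description:
pCS2 GFP-GSK3-MAPK-E3mut is a mammalian expression plasmid built on the pCS2 backbone (about 4.1 kb without insert). It is propagated as a high-copy plasmid in E. coli under ampicillin selection. The record does not name the promoter or list other backbone features. The listed SP6 and T7 sequencing primers indicate that these phage promoter sequences flank the cloning region. No feature table is provided, so the arrangement of elements can only be inferred from the catalogue fields.

The payload is a GFP reporter carrying a short synthetic peptide at its C-terminus, encoded by a 121 bp insert cloned between EcoRI and XhoI sites that both remain intact. The peptide consists only of recognition motifs: glycogen synthase kinase 3 (GSK3) phosphorylation sites arranged so that they are primed by a MAPK phosphorylation site, with no flanking sequence from a natural substrate. In this version the E3 ubiquitin ligase recognition site has been mutated. According to the depositor, the added tail ends in a Flag epitope. The catalogue lists Flag at both the N- and C-terminal ends of the insert, although the depositor's description of the added sequence shows only the C-terminal one.

The associated publication examined how Wnt signalling sequesters GSK3 inside multivesicular endosomes. Against that background, the construct appears to be an artificial GSK3 substrate reporter, with GFP fluorescence or Flag detection used to follow protein levels. The E3-site mutant most plausibly serves as a control that separates GSK3 phosphorylation from ligase recognition and subsequent degradation, though the record does not state this use explicitly.
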