Addgene plasmid #29691: pCS2 GFP-GSK3-MAPK-E3mut
Depositing lab: Edward De Robertis. Depositing organization: University of California, Los Angeles (UCLA). Publication: Wnt signaling requires sequestration of glycogen synthase kinase 3 inside multivesicular endosomes. Taelman VF, Dobrowolski R, Plouhinec JL, Fuentealba LC, Vorwald PP, Gumper I, Sabatini DD, De Robertis EM. Cell. 2010 Dec 23. 143(7):1136-48. 10.1016/j.cell.2010.11.034 PubMed 21183076.
Backbone
  Vector backbone: pCS2
  Backbone size w/o insert (bp): 4096
  Vector type: Mammalian Expression
Growth in bacteria
  Bacterial resistance: Ampicillin, 100 μg/mL
  Growth temperature: 37°C
  Growth strain: DH5alpha
  Copy number: High Copy
Gene/Insert
  Gene/Insert name: GFP glycogen synthase kinase 3 recognition site E3 ligase site mutated primed by MAPK
  Insert size (bp): 121
  Mutation: recognition sites only, and E3 ligase site mutated
  Tag / fusion protein: GFP (N terminal on backbone); Flag (C terminal on insert); Flag (N terminal on insert)
  Cloning method: Restriction Enzyme; 5′ cloning site EcoR1 (not destroyed); 3′ cloning site Xho1 (not destroyed)
  Sequencing primers: 5′ SP6; 3′ T7
Terms and licenses: Academic/Nonprofit Terms; Industry Terms: Not Available to Industry
Depositor comments: This construct was generated by addition of the following sequence to the C-terminus of GFP:AAASAAASAAASAPASPAAAAAAAAAAAADYKDDDDK
How to cite: pCS2 GFP-GSK3-MAPK-E3mut was a gift from Edward De Robertis (Addgene plasmid # 29691 ; http://n2t.net/addgene:29691 ; RRID:Addgene_29691)
